>Addgene plasmid #193573 | CLC-EGFP206(5) | addgene full sequence | sequence record 380171 | Addgene NGS Result
ATTACCGCCATGCATTAGTTATTAATAGTAATCAATTACGGGGTCATTAGTTCATAGCCCATATATGGAG
TTCCGCGTTACATAACTTACGGTAAATGGCCCGCCTGGCTGACCGCCCAACGACCCCCGCCCATTGACGT
CAATAATGACGTATGTTCCCATAGTAACGCCAATAGGGACTTTCCATTGACGTCAATGGGTGGAGTATTT
ACGGTAAACTGCCCACTTGGCAGTACATCAAGTGTATCATATGCCAAGTACGCCCCCTATTGACGTCAAT
GACGGTAAATGGCCCGCCTGGCATTATGCCCAGTACATGACCTTATGGGACTTTCCTACTTGGCAGTACA
TCTACGTATTAGTCATCGCTATTACCATGGTGATGCGGTTTTGGCAGTACATCAATGGGCGTGGATAGCG
GTTTGACTCACGGGGATTTCCAAGTCTCCACCCCATTGACGTCAATGGGAGTTTGTTTTGGCACCAAAAT
CAACGGGACTTTCCAAAATGTCGTAACAACTCCGCCCCATTGACGCAAATGGGCGGTAGGCGTGTACGGT
GGGAGGTCTATATAAGCAGAGCTGGTTTAGTGAACCGTCAGATCCGCTAGCGCTACCGGACTCAGATCTC
GAGCTCAAGCTTCGAATTCTGCAGTCGACGGTACCGCGGGCCCGGGATCCACCGGTCGCCACCATGGCTG
ATGACTTTGGCTTCTTCTCGTCGTCGGAGAGTGGTGCCCCGGAGGCGGCGGAGGAGGACCCGGCGGCCGC
CTTCCTGGCCCAGCAGGAGAGCGAGATTGCAGGCATAGAGAACGACGAGGGCTTCGGGGCACCTGCCGGC
AGCCATGCGGCCCCCGCACAGCCGGGCCCCACGAGTGGGGCTGGTTCTGAGGACATGGGGACCACAGTCA
ATGGAGATGTGTTTCAGGAGGCCAACGGTCCTGCTGATGGCTACGCAGCCATTGCCCAGGCTGACAGGCT
GACCCAGGAGCCTGAGAGCATCCGCAAGTGGCGAGAGGAGCAGAGGAAACGGCTGCAAGAGCTGGATGCT
GCATCTAAGGTCACGGAACAGGAATGGCGGGAGAAGGCCAAGAAGGACCTGGAGGAGTGGAACCAGCGCC
AGAGTGAACAAGTAGAGAAGAACAAGATCAACAACCGGGCATCCGAGGAGGCTTTCGTGAAGGAATCCAA
GGAGGAGACCCCAGGCACAGAGTGGGAGAAGGTGGCCCAGCTATGTGACTTCAACCCCAAGAGCAGCAAG
CAGTGCAAAGATGTGTCCCGCCTGCGCTCGGTGCTCATGTCCCTGAAGCAGGAAGCTGCTGCAAAGGAGG
AGCTGTTCACCGGGGTGGTGCCCATCCTGGTCGAGCTGGACGGCGACGTAAACGGCCACAAGTTCAGCGT
GTCCGGCGAGGGCGAGGGCGATGCCACCTACGGCAAGCTGACCCTGAAGTTCATCTGCACCACCGGCAAG
CTGCCCGTGCCCTGGCCCACCCTCGTGACCACCCTGACCTACGGCGTGCAGTGCTTCAGCCGCTACCCCG
ACCACATGAAGCAGCACGACTTCTTCAAGTCCGCCATGCCCGAAGGCTACGTCCAGGAGCGCACCATCTT
CTTCAAGGACGACGGCAACTACAAGACCCGCGCCGAGGTGAAGTTCGAGGGCGACACCCTGGTGAACCGC
ATCGAGCTGAAGGGCATCGACTTCAAGGAGGACGGCAACATCCTGGGGCACAAGCTGGAGTACAACTACA
ACAGCCACAACGTCTATATCATGGCCGACAAGCAGAAGAACGGCATCAAGGTGAACTTCAAGATCCGCCA
CAACATCGAGGACGGCAGCGTGCAGCTCGCCGACCACTACCAGCAGAACACCCCCATCGGCGACGGCCCC
GTGCTGCTGCCCGACAACCACTACCTGAGCACCCAGTCCAAGCTGAGCAAAGACCCCAACGAGAAGCGCG
ATCACATGGTCCTGCTGGAGTTCGTGACCGCCGCCGGGATCACTCTCGGCATGGACGAGCTGTACAAGTA
AAGCGGCCGCGACTCTAGATCATAATCAGCCATACCACATTTGTAGAGGTTTTACTTGCTTTAAAAAACC
TCCCACACCTCCCCCTGAACCTGAAACATAAAATGAATGCAATTGTTGTTGTTAACTTGTTTATTGCAGC
TTATAATGGTTACAAATAAAGCAATAGCATCACAAATTTCACAAATAAAGCATTTTTTTCACTGCATTCT
AGTTGTGGTTTGTCCAAACTCATCAATGTATCTTAAGGCGTAAATTGTAAGCGTTAATATTTTGTTAAAA
TTCGCGTTAAATTTTTGTTAAATCAGCTCATTTTTTAACCAATAGGCCGAAATCGGCAAAATCCCTTATA
AATCAAAAGAATAGACCGAGATAGGGT
[37 nt withheld, positions 2408-2444]
AAAGAACGTGGACTCCAACGTCAAAGG
[49 nt withheld, positions 2472-2520]
T
[91 nt withheld, positions 2522-2612]
G
[124 nt withheld, positions 2614-2737]
CAGGTGGCACTTTTCGGGGAAATGTGCGCGGAACCCCTATTTGTTTATTTTTCTAAATACATTCAAATAT
GTATCCGCTCATGAGACAATAACCCTGATAAATGCTTCAATAATATTGAAAAAGGAAGAGTCCTGAGGCG
GAAAGAACCAGCTGTGGAATGTGTGTCAGTTAGGGTGTGGAAAGTCCCCAGGCTCCCCAGCAGGCAGAAG
TATGCAAAGCATGCATCTCAATTAGTCAGCAACCAGGTGTGGAAAGTCCCCAGGCTCCCCAGCAGGCAGA
AGTATGCAAAGCATGCATCTCAATTAGTCAGCAACCATAGTCCCGCCCCTAACTCCGCCCATCCCGCCCC
TAACTCCGCCCAGTTCCGCCCATTCTCCGCCCCATGGCTGACTAATTTTTTTTATTTATGCAGAGGCCGA
GGCCGCCTCGGCCTCTGAGCTATTCCAGAAGTAGTGAGGAGGCTTTTTTGGAGGCCTAGGCTTTTGCAAA
GATCGATCAAGAGACAGGATGAGGATCGTTTCGCATGATTGAACAAGATGGATTGCACGCAGGTTCTCCG
GCCGCTTGGGTGGAGAGGCTATTCGGCTATGACTGGGCACAACAGACAATCGGCTGCTCTGATGCCGCCG
TGTTCCGGCTGTCAGCGCAGGGGCGCCCGGTTCTTTTTGTCAAGACCGACCTGTCCGGTGCCCTGAATGA
ACTGCAAGACGAGGCAGCGCGGCTATCGTGGCTGGCCACGACGGGCGTTCCTTGCGCAGCTGTGCTCGAC
GTTGTCACTGAAGCGGGAAGGGACTGGCTGCTATTGGGCGAAGTGCCGGGGCAGGATCTCCTGTCATCTC
ACCTTGCTCCTGCCGAGAAAGTATCCATCATGGCTGATGCAATGCGGCGGCTGCATACGCTTGATCCGGC
TACCTGCCCATTCGACCACCAAGCGAAACATCGCATCGAGCGAGCACGTACTCGGATGGAAGCCGGTCTT
GTCGATCAGGATGATCTGGACGAAGAGCATCAGGGGCTCGCGCCAGCCGAACTGTTCGCCAGGCTCAAGG
CGAGCATGCCCGACGGCGAGGATCTCGTCGTGACCCATGGCGATGCCTGCTTGCCGAATATCATGGTGGA
AAATGGCCGCTTTTCTGGATTCATCGACTGTGGCCGGCTGGGTGTGGCGGACCGCTATCAGGACATAGCG
TTGGCTACCCGTGATATTGCTGAAGAGCTTGGCGGCGAATGGGCTGACCGCTTCCTCGTGCTTTACGGTA
TCGCCGCTCCCGATTCGCAGCGCATCGCCTTCTATCGCCTTCTTGACGAGTTCTTCTGAGCGGGACTCTG
GGGTTCGAAATGACCGACCAAGCGACGCCCAACCTGCCATCACGAGATTTCGATTCCACCGCCGCCTTCT
ATGAAAGGTTGGGCTTCGGAATCGTTTTCCGGGACGCCGGCTGGATGATCCTCCAGCGCGGGGATCTCAT
GCTGGAGTTCTTCGCCCACCCTAGGGGGAGGCTAACTGAAACACGGAAGGAGACAATACCGGAAGGAACC
CGCGCTATGACGGCAATAAAAAGACAGAATAAAACGCACGGTGTTGGGTCGTTTGTTCATAAACGCGGGG
TTCGGTCACAGGGCTGGCACTCTGTCGATACCCCACCGAGACCCCATTGGGGCCAATACGCCCGCGTTTC
TTCCTTTTCCCCACCCCACCCCCCAAGTTCGGGTGAAGGCCCAGGGCTCGCAGCCAACGTCGGGGCGGCA
GGCCCTGCCATAGCCTCAGGTTACTCATATATACTTTAGATTGATTTAAAACTTCATTTTTAATTTAAAA
GGATCTAGGTGAAGATCCTTTTTGATAATCTCATGACCAAAATCCCTTAACGTGAGTTTTCGTTCCACTG
AGCGTCAGACCCCGTAGAAAAGATCAAAGGATCTTCTTGAGATCCTTTTTTTCTGCGCGTAATCTGCTGC
TTGCAAACAAAAAAACCACCGCTACCAGCGGTGGTTTGTTTGCCGGATCAAGAGCTACCAACTCTTTTTC
CGAAGGTAACTGGCTTCAGCAGAGCGCAGATACCAAATACTGTTCTTCTAGTGTAGCCGTAGTTAGGCCA
CCACTTCAAGAACTCTGTAGCACCGCCTACATACCTCGCTCTGCTAATCCTGTTACCAGTGGCTGCTGCC
AGTGGCGATAAGTCGTGTCTTACCGGGTTGGACTCAAGACGATAGTTACCGGATAAGGCGCAGCGGTCGG
GCTGAACGGGGGGTTCGTGCACACAGCCCAGCTTGGAGCGAACGACCTACACCGAACTGAGATACCTACA
GCGTGAGCTATGAGAAAGCGCCACGCTTCCCGAAGGGAGAAAGGCGGACAGGTATCCGGTAAGCGGCAGG
GTCGGAACAGGAGAGCGCACGAGGGAGCTTCCAGGGGGAAACGCCTGGTATCTTTATAGTCCTGTCGGGT
TTCGCCACCTCTGACTTGAGCGTCGATTTTTGTGATGCTCGTCAGGGGGGCGGAGCCTATGGAAAAACGC
CAGCAACGCGGCCTTTTTACGGTTCCTGGCCTTTTGCTGGCCTTTTGCTCACATGTTCTTTCCTGCGTTA
TCCCCTGATTCTGTGGATAACCGT
Features (pLannotate 1.2.2; 15 found; start..end, strand, type, name):
     76..379     +  enhancer       CMV enhancer: human cytomegalovirus immediate early enhancer
    380..583     +  promoter       CMV promoter: human cytomegalovirus (CMV) immediate early promoter
    606..686     +  misc_feature   MCS: multiple cloning site
    694..1311    +  CDS            CLTB (fragment): CLCB_HUMAN - Experimental evidence at protein level: Swiss-Prot protein existence level 1. Clathrin is the major protein of the polyhedral coat of coated pits and vesicles. From Homo sapiens (Human).
   1315..2028    +  CDS            sg12: sg12 is a basic (constitutively fluorescent) long stokes shift fluorescent protein published in 1997, derived from Aequorea victoria.
   2048..2131    +  CDS            large T antigen (fragment): large T antigen from SV40 (simian virus 40)
   2154..2275    +  polyA_signal   SV40 poly(A) signal: SV40 polyadenylation signal
   2309..2737    -  rep_origin     f1 ori (sequence partly withheld): f1 bacteriophage origin of replication; arrow indicates direction of (+) strand synthesis
   2764..2868    +  promoter       AmpR promoter: bla
   2870..3227    +  promoter       SV40 promoter: SV40 enhancer and early promoter
   3262..4056    +  CDS            NeoR/KanR: aminoglycoside phosphotransferase from Tn5; aph(3')-II (or nptII); confers resistance to neomycin, kanamycin, and G418 (Geneticin®)
   4077..4229    +  CDS            ble (fragment): BLE_KLEPN - Experimental evidence at protein level: Swiss-Prot protein existence level 1. Binding protein with a strong affinity to the bleomycin family of antibiotics. Binds to CL990; an antimitotic-antibiotic compound. From Klebsiella pneumoniae.
   4288..4335    +  polyA_signal   HSV TK poly(A) signal: herpes simplex virus thymidine kinase polyadenylation signal (Cole and Stacy, 1985)
   4426..4442    -  polyA_signal   bGH poly(A) signal (fragment): bovine growth hormone polyadenylation signal
   4664..5252    +  rep_origin     ori: high-copy-number ColE1/pMB1/pBR322/pUC origin of replication
