[The description below was written by a language model from this plasmid's Addgene catalogue record and pLannotate feature annotations shown in this document.]
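Description:
CLC-EGFP206(5) is a 5,351 bp mammalian expression plasmid built on the Clontech pEGFP-N1 backbone that produces human clathrin light chain B (CLTB) fused to monomeric EGFP. Transcription is driven by the human cytomegalovirus immediate-early enhancer and promoter and terminated by an SV40 polyadenylation signal. The 618 bp CLTB coding segment sits just downstream of the multiple cloning site. It lacks amino acids 207–211, so the fluorescent protein is attached at residue 206 rather than at the native C-terminus. According to the record, the two parts are joined through a rigid alpha-helical element of 5 amino acids, which the "(5)" in the name reflects. The feature table places a roughly 714 bp Aequorea victoria-derived fluorescent protein reading frame directly after CLTB. The automated annotation labels it as a different GFP variant, but its position matches the mEGFP tag given in the catalogue entry. The linker itself is not annotated separately.

In bacteria the plasmid replicates from a high-copy ColE1/pUC-type origin and is selected with kanamycin. The Tn5 NeoR/KanR gene is preceded by both a bacterial promoter and the SV40 enhancer/early promoter and followed by an HSV TK polyadenylation signal, so the same marker can confer G418 resistance in mammalian cells. An f1 origin is also present. Short matches to large T antigen, ble and bGH poly(A) appear to be incidental backbone fragments rather than functional elements.

The truncated, rigidly linked tag suggests a fluorophore held at a defined site on the light chain. The associated work concerns conformational changes in clathrin light chain that regulate lattice structure and endocytosis at the plasma membrane. Part of the plasmid was derived from an earlier deposited construct.
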