Addgene plasmid #193573: CLC-EGFP206(5)
Purpose: Expresses human Clathrin Light Chain B tagged with mEGFP at amino acid position 206 with a rigid alpha helix of 5 amino acids in mammalian cells.
Depositing lab: Justin Taraska. Depositing organization: National Heart, Lung, and Blood Institute (NHLBI). Publication: A conformational switch in clathrin light chain regulates lattice structure and endocytosis at the plasma membrane of mammalian cells. Obashi K, Sochacki KA, Strub MP, Taraska JW. Nat Commun. 2023 Feb 9;14(1):732. doi: 10.1038/s41467-023-36304-7. PubMed 36759616.
Backbone
  Vector backbone: pEGFP-N1
  Backbone manufacturer: Clontech
  Total vector size (bp): 5351
  Vector type: Mammalian Expression
Growth in bacteria
  Bacterial resistance: Kanamycin, 50 μg/mL
  Growth temperature: 37°C
  Growth strain: DH5alpha
  Copy number: Unknown
Gene/Insert
  Gene/Insert name: Clathrin light chain B
  Species: H. sapiens (human)
  Insert size (bp): 618
  Mutation: Deleted amino acids 207-211
  GenBank ID: NM_001834.5
  Entrez Gene: CLTB (a.k.a. LCB)
  Promoter: CMV
  Tag / fusion protein: mEGFP (C terminal on backbone)
  Cloning method: Gibson Cloning
  Sequencing primers: 5′ CMV-F; 3′ SV40pArev
Resource information
  A portion of this plasmid was derived from a plasmid made by: Addgene #79997
Terms and licenses: Academic/Nonprofit Terms; Industry Terms: Not Available to Industry
Depositor comments: Please visit https://doi.org/10.1101/2022.03.21.485138 for bioRxiv preprint.
How to cite: CLC-EGFP206(5) was a gift from Justin Taraska (Addgene plasmid # 193573 ; http://n2t.net/addgene:193573 ; RRID:Addgene_193573)
